Addgene plasmid #227010: pFUGW hUbC-Sin-dCas9-KRAB-T2A-GFP
Purpose: Lentiviral Expression of dCas9-KRAB from S. iniae fused to the repressive KRAB domain
Depositing lab: Charles Gersbach. Depositing organization: Duke University. Publication: Characterization of diverse Cas9 orthologs for genome and epigenome editing. Butterfield GL, Rohm D, Roberts A, Nethery MA, Rizzo AJ, Morone DJ, Garnier L, Iglesias N, Barrangou R, Gersbach CA. Proc Natl Acad Sci U S A. 2025 Mar 18;122(11):e2417674122. doi: 10.1073/pnas.2417674122. Epub 2025 Mar 12. PubMed 40073054.
Backbone
  Vector backbone: FUGW
  Vector type: Lentiviral, CRISPR
Growth in bacteria
  Bacterial resistance: Ampicillin, 100 μg/mL
  Growth temperature: 37°C
  Growth strain: NEB Stable
  Copy number: High Copy
Gene/Insert
  Gene/Insert name: dCas9
  Species: S. iniae
  Promoter: UbC
  Tag / fusion protein: 3xFLAG, SV40 NLS (N terminal on insert)
  Cloning method: Gene Synthesis
  Sequencing primers: 5′ n/a
Terms and licenses: Academic/Nonprofit Terms; Industry Terms: Not Available to Industry
How to cite: pFUGW hUbC-Sin-dCas9-KRAB-T2A-GFP was a gift from Charles Gersbach (Addgene plasmid # 227010 ; http://n2t.net/addgene:227010 ; RRID:Addgene_227010)
