[The description below was written by a language model from this plasmid's Addgene catalogue record and pLannotate feature annotations shown in this document.]
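Description:
pFUGW hUbC-Sin-dCas9-KRAB-T2A-GFP is a roughly 15 kb HIV-1-based lentiviral transfer plasmid built on the FUGW backbone for CRISPR interference with a Cas9 ortholog from Streptococcus iniae. It is propagated in E. coli through a high-copy ColE1/pUC-type origin with ampicillin resistance. The backbone also carries an f1 origin and an SV40/EM7-driven bleomycin/Zeocin resistance cassette lying outside the viral genome. Genomic RNA for packaging is transcribed from a CMV enhancer/promoter fused to a truncated 5' LTR. It contains the Ψ packaging signal with a gag fragment, the RRE for Rev-dependent nuclear export, the cPPT/CTS, a WPRE to boost transcript stability and expression, and a truncated 3' LTR followed by a bGH polyadenylation signal.

The payload is driven by the human ubiquitin C promoter. It encodes a nuclease-dead Cas9 with an N-terminal 3xFLAG tag and SV40 NLS, fused at its C terminus to the KRAB repression domain of ZNF10. The annotation software labels the Cas9 reading frame by homology to the S. pyogenes protein, but the catalogue record identifies it as the S. iniae ortholog. EGFP follows, separated according to the construct name by a T2A peptide, so that transduced cells are marked by fluorescence from the same transcript. The feature table also detects a blasticidin S deaminase (bsr) coding sequence just downstream of EGFP that is not mentioned in the name; how it is linked to EGFP is not annotated. Two same-orientation loxP sites flank the whole promoter-to-bsr cassette, which would in principle permit Cre-mediated excision. No guide RNA cassette is annotated, so the guide presumably must be supplied separately. The construct is used for stable targeted gene repression and for evaluating this ortholog as an epigenome-editing platform.
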