Features (pLannotate 1.2.2; 37 found; start..end, strand, type, name):
    224..423     +  promoter       CMV promoter: human cytomegalovirus (CMV) immediate early promoter
    441..621     +  LTR            5' LTR (truncated): truncated 5' long terminal repeat (LTR) from HIV-1
    668..793     +  misc_feature   HIV-1 Ψ: packaging signal of human immunodeficiency virus type 1
    777..1140    +  CDS            HIV-1 gag (fragment): gag protein from human immunodeficiency virus 1; gag
   1286..1519    +  misc_feature   RRE: The Rev response element (RRE) of HIV-1 allows for Rev-dependent mRNA export from the nucleus to the cytoplasm.
   1896..1996    +  CDS            Rev (fragment): human immunodeficiency virus 1 (HIV-1) Rev protein; rev; enhances nuclear export of unspliced and incompletely spliced viral mRNAs
   2046..2163    +  misc_feature   cPPT/CTS: central polypurine tract and central termination sequence of HIV-1
   2205..2238    +  protein_bind   loxP: Cre-mediated recombination occurs in the 8-bp core sequence (GCATACAT). Cre recombinase
   2262..3473    +  promoter       UbC promoter: human ubiquitin C promoter
   3484..3502    -  misc_feature   MCS (fragment): pUC18/19 multiple cloning site
   3511..3576    +  CDS            3xFLAG: three tandem FLAG® epitope tags, followed by an enterokinase cleavage site
   3622..7722    +  CDS            cas9: CAS9_STRP1 - Also known as csn1 From Streptococcus pyogenes serotype M1.
   7789..7974    +  CDS            KRAB: Krüppel-associated box (KRAB) transcriptional repression domain from the human zinc finger protein ZNF10 (Margolin et al., 1994)
   8041..8757    +  CDS            EGFP: EGFP is a basic (constitutively fluorescent) green fluorescent protein published in 1996, derived from Aequorea victoria. It is reported to be a rapidly-maturing weak dimer with moderate acid sensitivity.
   8824..9240    +  CDS            bsr: BSR_BACCE - Experimental evidence at protein level: Swiss-Prot protein existence level 1. Catalyzes the deamination of the cytosine moiety of the antibiotics blasticidin S, cytomycin and acetylblasticidin S. From Bacillus cereus.
   9256..9289    +  protein_bind   loxP: Cre-mediated recombination occurs in the 8-bp core sequence (GCATACAT). Cre recombinase
   9290..9314    +  misc_feature   MCS (fragment): pBluescript multiple cloning site
   9314..9902    +  misc_feature   WPRE: woodchuck hepatitis virus posttranscriptional regulatory element
   9839..10420   +  CDS            nef (fragment): NEF_HV1H2 - Experimental evidence at protein level: Swiss-Prot protein existence level 1. Extracellular Nef protein targets CD4(+) T-lymphocytes for apoptosis by interacting with CXCR4 surface receptors. From Human immunodeficiency virus type 1 group M subtype B (isolate HXB2) (HIV-1).
  10427..10607   +  LTR            5' LTR (truncated): truncated 5' long terminal repeat (LTR) from HIV-1
  10639..10863   +  polyA_signal   bGH poly(A) signal: bovine growth hormone polyadenylation signal
  10867..10888   +  promoter       SV40 promoter (fragment): SV40 enhancer and early promoter
  10909..11337   +  rep_origin     f1 ori (sequence partly withheld): f1 bacteriophage origin of replication; arrow indicates direction of (+) strand synthesis
  11351..11680   +  promoter       SV40 promoter: SV40 enhancer and early promoter
  11728..11775   +  promoter       EM7 promoter: synthetic bacterial promoter&nbsp
  11794..12168   +  CDS            BleoR: antibiotic-binding protein; Sh ble from Streptoalloteichus hindustanus; confers resistance to bleomycin, phleomycin, and Zeocin™
  12178..12303   +  CDS            ble (fragment): BLE_KLEPN - Experimental evidence at protein level: Swiss-Prot protein existence level 1. Binding protein with a strong affinity to the bleomycin family of antibiotics. Binds to CL990; an antimitotic-antibiotic compound. From Klebsiella pneumoniae.
  12298..12419   +  polyA_signal   SV40 poly(A) signal: SV40 polyadenylation signal
  12490..12512   -  protein_bind   lac operator (fragment): The lac repressor binds to the lac operator to inhibit transcription in E. coli. This inhibition can be relieved by adding lactose or isopropyl-β-D-thiogalactopyranoside (IPTG). lac repressor encoded by lacI
  12516..12546   -  promoter       lac promoter: promoter for the E. coli lac operon
  12561..12582   -  protein_bind   CAP binding site: CAP binding activates transcription in the presence of cAMP. E. coli catabolite activator protein
  12595..12687   -  CDS            lacI (fragment): lac repressor; lacI; The lac repressor binds to the lac operator to inhibit transcription in E. coli. This inhibition can be relieved by adding lactose or isopropyl-β-D-thiogalactopyranoside (IPTG).
  12870..13458   -  rep_origin     ori: high-copy-number ColE1/pMB1/pBR322/pUC origin of replication
  13629..14489   -  CDS            AmpR: β-lactamase; bla; confers resistance to ampicillin, carbenicillin, and related antibiotics
  14490..14594   -  promoter       AmpR promoter: bla
  14653..14705   -  misc_feature   bom (fragment): basis of mobility region from pBR322
  14860..223     +  enhancer       CMV enhancer (across the origin): human cytomegalovirus immediate early enhancer
>Addgene plasmid #227010 | pFUGW hUbC-Sin-dCas9-KRAB-T2A-GFP | addgene full sequence | sequence record 449964 | Addgene NGS Result
TCCCATAGTAACGCCAATAGGGACTTTCCATTGACGTCAATGGGTGGAGTATTTACGGTAAACTGCCCAC
TTGGCAGTACATCAAGTGTATCATATGCCAAGTACGCCCCCTATTGACGTCAATGACGGTAAATGGCCCG
CCTGGCATTATGCCCAGTACATGACCTTATGGGACTTTCCTACTTGGCAGTACATCTACGTATTAGTCAT
CGCTATTACCATGGTGATGCGGTTTTGGCAGTACATCAATGGGCGTGGATAGCGGTTTGACTCACGGGGA
TTTCCAAGTCTCCACCCCATTGACGTCAATGGGAGTTTGTTTTGGCACCAAAATCAACGGGACTTTCCAA
AATGTCGTAACAACTCCGCCCCATTGACGCAAATGGGCGGTAGGCGTGTACGGTGGGAGGTCTATATAAG
CAGCGCGTTTTGCCTGTACTGGGTCTCTCTGGTTAGACCAGATCTGAGCCTGGGAGCTCTCTGGCTAACT
AGGGAACCCACTGCTTAAGCCTCAATAAAGCTTGCCTTGAGTGCTTCAAGTAGTGTGTGCCCGTCTGTTG
TGTGACTCTGGTAACTAGAGATCCCTCAGACCCTTTTAGTCAGTGTGGAAAATCTCTAGCAGTGGCGCCC
GAACAGGGACTTGAAAGCGAAAGGGAAACCAGAGGAGCTCTCTCGACGCAGGACTCGGCTTGCTGAAGCG
CGCACGGCAAGAGGCGAGGGGCGGCGACTGGTGAGTACGCCAAAAATTTTGACTAGCGGAGGCTAGAAGG
AGAGAGATGGGTGCGAGAGCGTCAGTATTAAGCGGGGGAGAATTAGATCGCGATGGGAAAAAATTCGGTT
AAGGCCAGGGGGAAAGAAAAAATATAAATTAAAACATATAGTATGGGCAAGCAGGGAGCTAGAACGATTC
GCAGTTAATCCTGGCCTGTTAGAAACATCAGAAGGCTGTAGACAAATACTGGGACAGCTACAACCATCCC
TTCAGACAGGATCAGAAGAACTTAGATCATTATATAATACAGTAGCAACCCTCTATTGTGTGCATCAAAG
GATAGAGATAAAAGACACCAAGGAAGCTTTAGACAAGATAGAGGAAGAGCAAAACAAAAGTAAGACCACC
GCACAGCAAGCGGCCGCTGATCTTCAGACCTGGAGGAGGAGATATGAGGGACAATTGGAGAAGTGAATTA
TATAAATATAAAGTAGTAAAAATTGAACCATTAGGAGTAGCACCCACCAAGGCAAAGAGAAGAGTGGTGC
AGAGAGAAAAAAGAGCAGTGGGAATAGGAGCTTTGTTCCTTGGGTTCTTGGGAGCAGCAGGAAGCACTAT
GGGCGCAGCGTCAATGACGCTGACGGTACAGGCCAGACAATTATTGTCTGGTATAGTGCAGCAGCAGAAC
AATTTGCTGAGGGCTATTGAGGCGCAACAGCATCTGTTGCAACTCACAGTCTGGGGCATCAAGCAGCTCC
AGGCAAGAATCCTGGCTGTGGAAAGATACCTAAAGGATCAACAGCTCCTGGGGATTTGGGGTTGCTCTGG
AAAACTCATTTGCACCACTGCTGTGCCTTGGAATGCTAGTTGGAGTAATAAATCTCTGGAACAGATTTGG
AATCACACGACCTGGATGGAGTGGGACAGAGAAATTAACAATTACACAAGCTTAATACACTCCTTAATTG
AAGAATCGCAAAACCAGCAAGAAAAGAATGAACAAGAATTATTGGAATTAGATAAATGGGCAAGTTTGTG
GAATTGGTTTAACATAACAAATTGGCTGTGGTATATAAAATTATTCATAATGATAGTAGGAGGCTTGGTA
GGTTTAAGAATAGTTTTTGCTGTACTTTCTATAGTGAATAGAGTTAGGCAGGGATATTCACCATTATCGT
TTCAGACCCACCTCCCAACCCCGAGGGGACCCGACAGGCCCGAAGGAATAGAAGAAGAAGGTGGAGAGAG
AGACAGAGACAGATCCATTCGATTAGTGAACGGATCGGCACTGCGTGCGCCAATTCTGCAGACAAATGGC
AGTATTCATCCACAATTTTAAAAGAAAAGGGGGGATTGGGGGGTACAGTGCAGGGGAAAGAATAGTAGAC
ATAATAGCAACAGACATACAAACTAAAGAATTACAAAAACAAATTACAAAAATTCAAAATTTTCGGGTTT
ATTACAGGGACAGCAGAGATCCAGTTTGGTTAATATAACTTCGTATAGCATACATTATACGAAGTTATTA
ACCCGTGTCGGCTCCAGATCTGGCCTCCGCGCCGGGTTTTGGCGCCTCCCGCGGGCGCCCCCCTCCTCAC
GGCGAGCGCTGCCACGTCAGACGAAGGGCGCAGCGAGCGTCCTGATCCTTCCGCCCGGACGCTCAGGACA
GCGGCCCGCTGCTCATAAGACTCGGCCTTAGAACCCCAGTATCAGCAGAAGGACATTTTAGGACGGGACT
TGGGTGACTCTAGGGCACTGGTTTTCTTTCCAGAGAGCGGAACAGGCGAGGAAAAGTAGTCCCTTCTCGG
CGATTCTGCGGAGGGATCTCCGTGGGGCGGTGAACGCCGATGATTATATAAGGACGCGCCGGGTGTGGCA
CAGCTAGTTCCGTCGCAGCCGGGATTTGGGTCGCGGTTCTTGTTTGTGGATCGCTGTGATCGTCACTTGG
TGAGTAGCGGGCTGCTGGGCTGGCCGGGGCTTTCGTGGCCGCCGGGCCGCTCGGTGGGACGGAAGCGTGT
GGAGAGACCGCCAAGGGCTGTAGTCTGGGTCCGCGAGCAAGGTTGCCCTGAACTGGGGGTTGGGGGGAGC
GCAGCAAAATGGCGGCTGTTCCCGAGTCTTGAATGGAAGACGCTTGTGAGGCGGGCTGTGAGGTCGTTGA
AACAAGGTGGGGGGCATGGTGGGCGGCAAGAACCCAAGGTCTTGAGGCCTTCGCTAATGCGGGAAAGCTC
TTATTCGGGTGAGATGGGCTGGGGCACCATCTGGGGACCCTGACGTGAAGTTTGTCACTGACTGGAGAAC
TCGGTTTGTCGTCTGTTGCGGGGGCGGCAGTTATGGCGGTGCCGTTGGGCAGTGCACCCGTACCTTTGGG
AGCGCGCGCCCTCGTCGTGTCGTGACGTCACCCGTTCTGTTGGCTTATAATGCAGGGTGGGGCCACCTGC
CGGTAGGTGTGCGGTAGGCTTTTCTCCGTCGCAGGACGCAGGGTTCGGGCCTAGGGTAGGCTCTCCTGAA
TCGACAGGCGCCGGACCTCTGGTGAGGGGAGGGATAAGTGAGGCGTCAGTTTCTTTGGTCGGTTTTATGT
ACCTATCTTCTTAAGTAGCTGAAGCTCCGGTTTTGAACTATGCGCTCGGGGTTGGCGAGTGTGTTTTGTG
AAGTTTTTTAGGCACCTTTTGAAATGTAATCATTTGGGTCAATATGTAATTTTCAGTGTTAGACTAGTAA
ATTGTCCGCTAAATTCTGGCCGTTTTTGGCTTTTTTGTTAGACGAAGCTTGGGCTGCAGGTCGACTCTAG
AGCCACCATGGACTACAAAGACCATGACGGTGATTATAAAGATCATGACATCGATTACAAGGATGACGAT
GACAAGCACGTTAACCCCAAGAAGAAGAGGAAGGTGGGCCGCGGAACCGGTATGCGCAAACCTTACTCAA
TTGGCCTGGCAATCGGGACTAATTCTGTTGGCTGGGCTGTGATTACTGATGATTACAAGGTGCCAAGTAA
GAAAATGAGGATTCAGGGCACGACTGATCGGACCAGCATTAAGAAGAATCTCATTGGGGCCCTCCTGTTC
GATAATGGCGAGACTGCCGAGGCCACTCGATTAAAGAGAACAACAAGGAGGAGGTACACCAGACGGAAGT
ACCGAATAAAGGAACTGCAAAAGATCTTCAGCAGCGAAATGAATGAGCTCGACATTGCTTTTTTCCCTAG
ACTGTCTGAGAGTTTTCTTGTGAGTGACGACAAAGAATTCGAGAATCATCCGATTTTTGGAAACCTTAAA
GATGAGATAACTTATCATAACGATTACCCTACTATTTATCACTTGCGACAGACACTTGCAGACCGTGACC
AGAAGGCCGATCTTAGGCTCATTTATCTCGCTCTGGCCCACATTATTAAATTTCGGGGGCACTTTTTGAT
CGAAGGCAATCTGGACAGTGAGAACACGGACGTACACGTGCTGTTTCTGAACCTGGTGAACATATATAAT
AACCTGTTCGAGGAAGATATAGTTGAAACCGCATCCATAGACGCTGAGAAGATTCTTACCTCAAAAACTT
CCAAATCCAGGCGGCTCGAGAATCTTATAGCTGAGATTCCTAACCAGAAGCGGAACATGTTGTTTGGCAA
CCTCGTGTCTCTGGCTCTCGGCCTGACACCAAATTTTAAAACCAATTTTGAGCTGCTGGAGGATGCAAAG
TTACAGATCTCCAAGGATTCATATGAAGAAGACCTCGACAACTTGTTGGCACAGATTGGGGATCAGTACG
CAGATCTCTTTATCGCCGCTAAAAAGCTTTCTGACGCAATATTACTGTCTGACATCATCACCGTGAAGGG
CGCCTCCACTAAAGCGCCTCTTTCAGCATCCATGGTGCAGAGATATGAAGAGCATCAACAGGACCTCGCT
CTCCTGAAGAATCTCGTGAAAAAACAGATTCCTGAGAAGTATAAGGAAATCTTCGATAACAAGGAGAAGA
ATGGCTATGCAGGTTATATCGATGGCAAGACCTCCCAGGAGGAATTTTACAAGTACATCAAGCCCATACT
TCTTAAGCTCAACGGCACAGAGAAGTTGATCAGCAAACTTGAGCGGGAGGACTTCCTGAGAAAGCAACGA
ACATTCGACAACGGATCTATTCCTCACCAGATTCACCTGAATGAGCTCAAGGCAATCATCCGGAGGCAGG
AGAAGTTTTATCCCTTTCTGAAGGAAAATCAGAAGAAAATCGAAAAGCTTTTCACATTTAAAATTCCCTA
TTACGTCGGGCCACTCGCCAATGGCCAGAGTAGCTTCGCCTGGCTGAAGAGACAGTCCAACGAGTCTATC
ACCCCCTGGAACTTCGAGGAAGTGGTGGATCAAGAGGCCTCAGCGCGCGCCTTCATAGAGAGGATGACTA
ACTTCGATACCTATTTACCCGAGGAGAAGGTTCTGCCAAAGCACAGCCCACTCTACGAAATGTTTATGGT
CTATAATGAGCTCACCAAGGTTAAGTATCAGACCGAGGGGATGAAGAGGCCCGTCTTTCTCTCTTCCGAA
GACAAAGAAGAAATAGTGAATCTCCTGTTCAAAAAAGACCGGAAGGTCACTGTCAAGCAGCTGAAGGAGG
AATATTTCTCCAAAATGAAATGCTTCCACACCGTGACAATCTTGGGCGTGGAGGATCGGTTTAATGCTTC
TCTGGGCACGTACCATGACCTGCTCAAAATTTTTAAAGATAAAGCCTTCTTAGACGATGAGGCCAATCAA
GATATCTTGGAAGAGATCGTATGGACTTTAACGCTTTTTGAGGATCAAGCCATGATTGAAAGAAGGCTGG
TGAAGTACGCGGACGTGTTCGAAAAATCCGTCCTTAAAAAGTTAAAGAAACGCCATTACACGGGCTGGGG
ACGTCTTTCCCAGAAGCTTATTAATGGGATCAAAGACAAACAAACTGGGAAGACAATTCTCGGCTTTCTG
AAAGACGACGGTGTAGCCAACCGAAATTTTATGCAGTTAATTAACGACAGCTCCCTGGACTTCGCAAAGA
TTATCAAGCATGAACAGGAAAAAACCATCAAGAACGAGTCATTGGAGGAAACGATTGCGAACCTGGCAGG
CAGCCCCGCCATTAAGAAAGGCATTCTTCAGTCTATTAAAATTGTCGATGAAATCGTTAAGATTATGGGA
CAGAACCCAGACAATATTGTTATTGAGATGGCACGCGAGAACCAATCCACGATGCAAGGAATCAAAAACT
CCCGACAGCGTCTGCGCAAGCTCGAGGAGGTGCATAAGAACACCGGGTCCAAGATTTTGAAAGAATACAA
CGTGAGTAATACGCAGCTTCAGAGCGATAGGCTCTATTTATACCTGCTGCAGGACGGAAAGGATATGTAC
ACCGGCAAGGAGTTGGACTACGACAATCTTAGTCAATATGATATTGATGCGATCATCCCTCAGTCTTTCA
TAAAAGATAACTCTATCGACAACATAGTGCTGACTACACAAGCTAGTAATAGGGGCAAGTCAGACAACGT
GCCCAACATAGAGATTGTGAACAAAATGAAGTCTTTTTGGTATAAACAGCTCAAAAATGGGGCAATTAGC
CAGCGCAAATTCGACCATTTAACCAAGGCCGAGCGTGGCGCACTGAGCGATTTCGATAAGGCAGGCTTTA
TCAAGCGCCAGCTCGTCGAGACACGGCAGATAACCAAACATGTGGCTCAAATCCTGGACAGTCGGTTCAA
TTCCAATCTTACGGAGGACTCTAAATCTAACAGAAACGTTAAGATAATAACTCTCAAGTCAAAAATGGTG
AGTGACTTCCGAAAGGACTTTGGCTTTTACAAGCTGAGAGAAGTAAATGATTATCACCACGCCCAGGACG
CATATCTCAATGCCGTCGTCGGTACTGCCTTACTTAAGAAGTACCCTAAACTGGAAGCAGAGTTCGTGTA
TGGGGATTACAAGCACTACGATCTCGCTAAGTTAATGATTCAACCGGACAGTAGCCTTGGAAAAGCCACA
ACCAGAATGTTCTTCTATTCTAACCTCATGAATTTCTTCAAAAAAGAAATCAAACTGGCCGATGATACTA
TATTTACGAGGCCCCAGATTGAAGTGAACACCGAAACTGGGGAGATTGTCTGGGATAAGGTAAAGGACAT
GCAGACCATCAGGAAAGTGATGTCCTATCCACAAGTCAACATAGTGATGAAAACCGAAGTCCAGACTGGG
GGGTTTTCTAAGGAGAGTATCCTGCCTAAGGGAAACTCAGACAAACTGATCGCCCGCAAGAAATCCTGGG
ACCCTAAGAAATACGGTGGTTTCGATAGCCCTATCATTGCATATTCAGTCCTGGTCGTCGCTAAGATAGC
CAAAGGCAAAACCCAGAAACTCAAGACTATTAAAGAGTTGGTCGGTATCAAAATCATGGAGCAGGACGAA
TTCGAAAAGGATCCAATTGCGTTTCTCGAAAAGAAGGGCTATCAGGACATACAGACCTCTTCCATCATCA
AGCTGCCGAAGTACTCTCTCTTTGAGCTTGAGAATGGACGCAAGAGACTGCTGGCTAGCGCCAAAGAACT
GCAGAAGGGCAACGAACTGGCCCTCCCTAACAAATACGTAAAGTTCTTGTATTTAGCATCTCATTACACA
AAATTCACAGGTAAGGAGGAAGATCGAGAAAAAAAGCGCTCCTATGTAGAGTCACACCTGTATTACTTTG
ACGAGATTATGCAGATTATCGTTGAGTATTCTAACCGGTACATTCTCGCCGACAGCAATCTGATTAAAAT
TCAGAACTTGTACAAAGAGAAGGATAACTTTAGTATCGAGGAGCAAGCCATTAATATGCTCAATCTCTTC
ACTTTTACAGATCTCGGCGCGCCAGCCGCTTTCAAGTTCTTTAACGGAGATATAGATCGGAAGCGGTACA
GCTCTACCAACGAGATCATTAATTCTACTCTGATTTACCAGAGTCCCACAGGGTTATACGAGACCAGGAT
CGACCTCAGTAAGCTGGGGGGCAAAACCGGTCCTAAGAAAAAGCGGAAAGTGGCTAGCATGGATGCTAAG
TCACTAACTGCCTGGTCCCGGACACTGGTGACCTTCAAGGATGTATTTGTGGACTTCACCAGGGAGGAGT
GGAAGCTGCTGGACACTGCTCAGCAGATCGTGTACAGAAATGTGATGCTGGAGAACTATAAGAACCTGGT
TTCCTTGGGTTATCAGCTTACTAAGCCAGATGTGATCCTCCGGTTGGAGAAGGGAGAAGAGCCCGCTAGC
GAGGGCAGAGGAAGTCTTCTAACATGCGGTGACGTGGAGGAGAATCCCGGCCCTGGACCAATGGTGAGCA
AGGGCGAGGAGCTGTTCACCGGGGTGGTGCCCATCCTGGTCGAGCTGGACGGCGACGTAAACGGCCACAA
GTTCAGCGTGTCCGGCGAGGGCGAGGGCGATGCCACCTACGGCAAGCTGACCCTGAAGTTCATCTGCACC
ACCGGCAAGCTGCCCGTGCCCTGGCCCACCCTCGTGACCACCCTGACCTACGGCGTGCAGTGCTTCAGCC
GCTACCCCGACCACATGAAGCAGCACGACTTCTTCAAGTCCGCCATGCCCGAAGGCTACGTCCAGGAGCG
CACCATCTTCTTCAAGGACGACGGCAACTACAAGACCCGCGCCGAGGTGAAGTTCGAGGGCGACACCCTG
GTGAACCGCATCGAGCTGAAGGGCATCGACTTCAAGGAGGACGGCAACATCCTGGGGCACAAGCTGGAGT
ACAACTACAACAGCCACAACGTCTATATCATGGCCGACAAGCAGAAGAACGGCATCAAGGTGAACTTCAA
GATCCGCCACAACATCGAGGACGGCAGCGTGCAGCTCGCCGACCACTACCAGCAGAACACCCCCATCGGC
GACGGCCCCGTGCTGCTGCCCGACAACCACTACCTGAGCACCCAGTCCGCCCTGAGCAAAGACCCCAACG
AGAAGCGCGATCACATGGTCCTGCTGGAGTTCGTGACCGCCGCCGGGATCACTCTCGGCATGGACGAGCT
GTACAAGGGATCCGGCGCAACAAACTTCTCTCTGCTGAAACAAGCCGGAGATGTCGAAGAGAATCCTGGA
CCGAAGACCTTCAACATCTCTCAGCAGGATCTGGAGCTGGTGGAGGTCGCCACTGAGAAGATCACCATGC
TCTATGAGGACAACAAGCACCATGTCGGGGCGGCCATCAGGACCAAGACTGGGGAGATCATCTCTGCTGT
CCACATTGAGGCCTACATTGGCAGGGTCACTGTCTGTGCTGAAGCCATTGCCATTGGGTCTGCTGTGAGC
AACGGGCAGAAGGACTTTGACACCATTGTGGCTGTCAGGCACCCCTACTCTGATGAGGTGGACAGATCCA
TCAGGGTGGTCAGCCCCTGTGGCATGTGCAGAGAGCTCATCTCTGACTATGCTCCTGACTGCTTTGTGCT
CATTGAGATGAATGGCAAGCTGGTCAAAACCACCATTGAGGAACTCATCCCCCTCAAGTACACCAGGAAC
TAAAGTTGATAATAGATAACTTCGTATAGCATACATTATACGAAGTTATGAATTCGATATCAAGCTTATC
GATAATCAACCTCTGGATTACAAAATTTGTGAAAGATTGACTGGTATTCTTAACTATGTTGCTCCTTTTA
CGCTATGTGGATACGCTGCTTTAATGCCTTTGTATCATGCTATTGCTTCCCGTATGGCTTTCATTTTCTC
CTCCTTGTATAAATCCTGGTTGCTGTCTCTTTATGAGGAGTTGTGGCCCGTTGTCAGGCAACGTGGCGTG
GTGTGCACTGTGTTTGCTGACGCAACCCCCACTGGTTGGGGCATTGCCACCACCTGTCAGCTCCTTTCCG
GGACTTTCGCTTTCCCCCTCCCTATTGCCACGGCGGAACTCATCGCCGCCTGCCTTGCCCGCTGCTGGAC
AGGGGCTCGGCTGTTGGGCACTGACAATTCCGTGGTGTTGTCGGGGAAATCATCGTCCTTTCCTTGGCTG
CTCGCCTGTGTTGCCACCTGGATTCTGCGCGGGACGTCCTTCTGCTACGTCCCTTCGGCCCTCAATCCAG
CGGACCTTCCTTCCCGCGGCCTGCTGCCGGCTCTGCGGCCTCTTCCGCGTCTTCGCCTTCGCCCTCAGAC
GAGTCGGATCTCCCTTTGGGCCGCCTCCCCGCATCGATACCGTCGACCTCGAGACCTAGAAAAACATGGA
GCAATCACAAGTAGCAATACAGCAGCTACCAATGCTGATTGTGCCTGGCTAGAAGCACAAGAGGAGGAGG
AGGTGGGTTTTCCAGTCACACCTCAGGTACCTTTAAGACCAATGACTTACAAGGCAGCTGTAGATCTTAG
CCACTTTTTAAAAGAAAAGGGGGGACTGGAAGGGCTAATTCACTCCCAACGAAGACAAGATATCCTTGAT
CTGTGGATCTACCACACACAAGGCTACTTCCCTGATTGGCAGAACTACACACCAGGGCCAGGGATCAGAT
ATCCACTGACCTTTGGATGGTGCTACAAGCTAGTACCAGTTGAGCAAGAGAAGGTAGAAGAAGCCAATGA
AGGAGAGAACACCCGCTTGTTACACCCTGTGAGCCTGCATGGGATGGATGACCCGGAGAGAGAAGTATTA
GAGTGGAGGTTTGACAGCCGCCTAGCATTTCATCACATGGCCCGAGAGCTGCATCCGGACTGTACTGGGT
CTCTCTGGTTAGACCAGATCTGAGCCTGGGAGCTCTCTGGCTAACTAGGGAACCCACTGCTTAAGCCTCA
ATAAAGCTTGCCTTGAGTGCTTCAAGTAGTGTGTGCCCGTCTGTTGTGTGACTCTGGTAACTAGAGATCC
CTCAGACCCTTTTAGTCAGTGTGGAAAATCTCTAGCAGGGCCCGTTTAAACCCGCTGATCAGCCTCGACT
GTGCCTTCTAGTTGCCAGCCATCTGTTGTTTGCCCCTCCCCCGTGCCTTCCTTGACCCTGGAAGGTGCCA
CTCCCACTGTCCTTTCCTAATAAAATGAGGAAATTGCATCGCATTGTCTGAGTAGGTGTCATTCTATTCT
GGGGGGTGGGGTGGGGCAGGACAGCAAGGGGGAGGATTGGGAAGACAATAGCAGGCATGCTGGGGATGCG
GTGGGCTCTATGGCTTCTGAGGCGGAAAGAACCAGCTGGGGCTCTAGGGGGTATCCCC
[124 nt withheld, positions 10909-11032]
C
[91 nt withheld, positions 11034-11124]
A
[49 nt withheld, positions 11126-11174]
CCTTTGACGTTGGAGTCCACGTTCTTT
[37 nt withheld, positions 11202-11238]
ACCCTATCTCGGTCTATTCTTTTGATTTATAAGGGATTTTGCCGATTTCGGCCTATTGGTTAAAAAATGA
GCTGATTTAACAAAAATTTAACGCGAATTAATTCTGTGGAATGTGTGTCAGTTAGGGTGTGGAAAGTCCC
CAGGCTCCCCAGCAGGCAGAAGTATGCAAAGCATGCATCTCAATTAGTCAGCAACCAGGTGTGGAAAGTC
CCCAGGCTCCCCAGCAGGCAGAAGTATGCAAAGCATGCATCTCAATTAGTCAGCAACCATAGTCCCGCCC
CTAACTCCGCCCATCCCGCCCCTAACTCCGCCCAGTTCCGCCCATTCTCCGCCCCATGGCTGACTAATTT
TTTTTATTTATGCAGAGGCCGAGGCCGCCTCTGCCTCTGAGCTATTCCAGAAGTAGTGAGGAGGCTTTTT
TGGAGGCCTAGGCTTTTGCAAAAAGCTCCCGGGAGCTTGTATATCCATTTTCGGATCTGATCAGCACGTG
TTGACAATTAATCATCGGCATAGTATATCGGCATAGTATAATACGACAAGGTGAGGAACTAAACCATGGC
CAAGTTGACCAGTGCCGTTCCGGTGCTCACCGCGCGCGACGTCGCCGGAGCGGTCGAGTTCTGGACCGAC
CGGCTCGGGTTCTCCCGGGACTTCGTGGAGGACGACTTCGCCGGTGTGGTCCGGGACGACGTGACCCTGT
TCATCAGCGCGGTCCAGGACCAGGTGGTGCCGGACAACACCCTGGCCTGGGTGTGGGTGCGCGGCCTGGA
CGAGCTGTACGCCGAGTGGTCGGAGGTCGTGTCCACGAACTTCCGGGACGCCTCCGGGCCGGCCATGACC
GAGATCGGCGAGCAGCCGTGGGGGCGGGAGTTCGCCCTGCGCGACCCGGCCGGCAACTGCGTGCACTTCG
TGGCCGAGGAGCAGGACTGACACGTGCTACGAGATTTCGATTCCACCGCCGCCTTCTATGAAAGGTTGGG
CTTCGGAATCGTTTTCCGGGACGCCGGCTGGATGATCCTCCAGCGCGGGGATCTCATGCTGGAGTTCTTC
GCCCACCCCAACTTGTTTATTGCAGCTTATAATGGTTACAAATAAAGCAATAGCATCACAAATTTCACAA
ATAAAGCATTTTTTTCACTGCATTCTAGTTGTGGTTTGTCCAAACTCATCAATGTATCTTATCATGTCTG
TATACCGTCGACCTCTAGCTAGAGCTTGGCGTAATCATGGTCATAGCTGTTTCCTGTGTGAAATTGTTAT
CCGCTCACAATTCCACACAACATACGAGCCGGAAGCATAAAGTGTAAAGCCTGGGGTGCCTAATGAGTGA
GCTAACTCACATTAATTGCGTTGCGCTCACTGCCCGCTTTCCAGTCGGGAAACCTGTCGTGCCAGCTGCA
TTAATGAATCGGCCAACGCGCGGGGAGAGGCGGTTTGCGTATTGGGCGCTCTTCCGCTTCCTCGCTCACT
GACTCGCTGCGCTCGGTCGTTCGGCTGCGGCGAGCGGTATCAGCTCACTCAAAGGCGGTAATACGGTTAT
CCACAGAATCAGGGGATAACGCAGGAAAGAACATGTGAGCAAAAGGCCAGCAAAAGGCCAGGAACCGTAA
AAAGGCCGCGTTGCTGGCGTTTTTCCATAGGCTCCGCCCCCCTGACGAGCATCACAAAAATCGACGCTCA
AGTCAGAGGTGGCGAAACCCGACAGGACTATAAAGATACCAGGCGTTTCCCCCTGGAAGCTCCCTCGTGC
GCTCTCCTGTTCCGACCCTGCCGCTTACCGGATACCTGTCCGCCTTTCTCCCTTCGGGAAGCGTGGCGCT
TTCTCATAGCTCACGCTGTAGGTATCTCAGTTCGGTGTAGGTCGTTCGCTCCAAGCTGGGCTGTGTGCAC
GAACCCCCCGTTCAGCCCGACCGCTGCGCCTTATCCGGTAACTATCGTCTTGAGTCCAACCCGGTAAGAC
ACGACTTATCGCCACTGGCAGCAGCCACTGGTAACAGGATTAGCAGAGCGAGGTATGTAGGCGGTGCTAC
AGAGTTCTTGAAGTGGTGGCCTAACTACGGCTACACTAGAAGAACAGTATTTGGTATCTGCGCTCTGCTG
AAGCCAGTTACCTTCGGAAAAAGAGTTGGTAGCTCTTGATCCGGCAAACAAACCACCGCTGGTAGCGGTG
GTTTTTTTGTTTGCAAGCAGCAGATTACGCGCAGAAAAAAAGGATCTCAAGAAGATCCTTTGATCTTTTC
TACGGGGTCTGACGCTCAGTGGAACGAAAACTCACGTTAAGGGATTTTGGTCATGAGATTATCAAAAAGG
ATCTTCACCTAGATCCTTTTAAATTAAAAATGAAGTTTTAAATCAATCTAAAGTATATATGAGTAAACTT
GGTCTGACAGTTACCAATGCTTAATCAGTGAGGCACCTATCTCAGCGATCTGTCTATTTCGTTCATCCAT
AGTTGCCTGACTCCCCGTCGTGTAGATAACTACGATACGGGAGGGCTTACCATCTGGCCCCAGTGCTGCA
ATGATACCGCGAGACCCACGCTCACCGGCTCCAGATTTATCAGCAATAAACCAGCCAGCCGGAAGGGCCG
AGCGCAGAAGTGGTCCTGCAACTTTATCCGCCTCCATCCAGTCTATTAATTGTTGCCGGGAAGCTAGAGT
AAGTAGTTCGCCAGTTAATAGTTTGCGCAACGTTGTTGCCATTGCTACAGGCATCGTGGTGTCACGCTCG
TCGTTTGGTATGGCTTCATTCAGCTCCGGTTCCCAACGATCAAGGCGAGTTACATGATCCCCCATGTTGT
GCAAAAAAGCGGTTAGCTCCTTCGGTCCTCCGATCGTTGTCAGAAGTAAGTTGGCCGCAGTGTTATCACT
CATGGTTATGGCAGCACTGCATAATTCTCTTACTGTCATGCCATCCGTAAGATGCTTTTCTGTGACTGGT
GAGTACTCAACCAAGTCATTCTGAGAATAGTGTATGCGGCGACCGAGTTGCTCTTGCCCGGCGTCAATAC
GGGATAATACCGCGCCACATAGCAGAACTTTAAAAGTGCTCATCATTGGAAAACGTTCTTCGGGGCGAAA
ACTCTCAAGGATCTTACCGCTGTTGAGATCCAGTTCGATGTAACCCACTCGTGCACCCAACTGATCTTCA
GCATCTTTTACTTTCACCAGCGTTTCTGGGTGAGCAAAAACAGGAAGGCAAAATGCCGCAAAAAAGGGAA
TAAGGGCGACACGGAAATGTTGAATACTCATACTCTTCCTTTTTCAATATTATTGAAGCATTTATCAGGG
TTATTGTCTCATGAGCGGATACATATTTGAATGTATTTAGAAAAATAAACAAATAGGGGTTCCGCGCACA
TTTCCCCGAAAAGTGCCACCTGACGTCGACGGATCGGGAGATCTCCCGATCCCCTATGGTGCACTCTCAG
TACAATCTGCTCTGATGCCGCATAGTTAAGCCAGTATCTGCTCCCTGCTTGTGTGTTGGAGGTCGCTGAG
TAGTGCGCGAGCAAAATTTAAGCTACAACAAGGCAAGGCTTGACCGACAATTGCATGAAGAATCTGCTTA
GGGTTAGGCGTTTTGCGCTGCTTCGCGATGTACGGGCCAGATATACGCGTTGACATTGATTATTGACTAG
TTATTAATAGTAATCAATTACGGGGTCATTAGTTCATAGCCCATATATGGAGTTCCGCGTTACATAACTT
ACGGTAAATGGCCCGCCTGGCTGACCGCCCAACGACCCCCGCCCATTGACGTCAATAATGACGTATGT
